>Addgene plasmid #246450 | pEV749 | addgene full sequence | sequence record 491314 | Addgene NGS Result
CGCTTACTGAAGAGCGGTCTAATACCCAATCTCTCGTCTTATCCAGATGTTTTATACGCCTTAATTAATA
GGGATAACAGGGTAATATCTTGCCCTGCACGAATACCAGCGACCCCTTGCCCAAATACTTGCCGTGGGCC
TCGGCCTGAGAGCCAAAACACTTGATGCGGAAGAAGTCGGTGCGCTCCTGCTTGTCGCCGGCATCGTTGC
GCCACATCTAGGATCTGCCAGGAACCGTAAAAAGGCCGCGTTGCTGGCGTTTTTCCATAGGCTCCGCCCC
CCTGACGAGCATCACAAAAATCGACGCTCAAGTCAGAGGTGGCGAAACCCGACAGGACTATAAAGATACC
AGGCGTTTCCCCCTGGAAGCTCCCTCGTGCGCTCTCCTGTTCCGACCCTGCCGCTTACCGGATACCTGTC
CGCCTTTCTCCCTTCGGGAAGCGTGGCGCTTTCTCATAGCTCACGCTGTAGGTATCTCAGTTCGGTGTAG
GTCGTTCGCTCCAAGCTGGGCTGTGTGCACGAACCCCCCGTTCAGCCCGACCGCTGCGCCTTATCCGGTA
ACTATCGTCTTGAGTCCAACCCGGTAAGACACGACTTATCGCCACTGGCAGCAGCCACTGGTAACAGGAT
TAGCAGAGCGAGGTATGTAGGCGGTGCTACAGAGTTCTTGAAGTGGTGGCCTAACTACGGCTACACTAGA
AGAACAGTATTTGGTATCTGCGCTCTGCTGAAGCCAGTTACCTTCGGAAAAAGAGTTGGTAGCTCTTGAT
CCGGCAAACAAACCACCGCTGGTAGCGGTGGTTTTTTTGTTTGCAAGCAGCAGATTACGCGCAGAAAAAA
AGGATCTCAAGAAGATCCTTTGATCTTTTCTACGGGGTCTGACGCTCAGTGGAACGAAAACTCACGTTAA
GGGATTTTGGTCATGAGATTATCAAAAAGGATCTTCACCTAGATCCTTTTAAATTAAAAATGAAGTTTTA
AATCAATCTAAAGTATATATGAGTAAACTTGGTCTGACAGTTACCAATGCTTAATCAGTGAGGCACCTAT
CTCAGCGATCTGTCTATTTCGTTCATCCATAGTTGCCTGACTCCCCGTCGTGTAGATAACTACGATACGG
GAGGGCTTACCATCTGGCCCCAGTGCTGCAATGATACCGCGAGAACCACGCTCACCGGCTCCAGATTTAT
CAGCAATAAACCAGCCAGCCGGAAGGGCCGAGCGCAGAAGTGGTCCTGCAACTTTATCCGCCTCCATCCA
GTCTATTAATTGTTGCCGGGAAGCTAGAGTAAGTAGTTCGCCAGTTAATAGTTTGCGCAACGTTGTTGCC
ATTGCTACAGGCATCGTGGTGTCACGCTCGTCGTTTGGTATGGCTTCATTCAGCTCCGGTTCCCAACGAT
CAAGGCGAGTTACATGATCCCCCATGTTGTGCAAAAAAGCGGTTAGCTCCTTCGGTCCTCCGATCGTTGT
CAGAAGTAAGTTGGCCGCAGTGTTATCACTCATGGTTATGGCAGCACTGCATAATTCTCTTACTGTCATG
CCATCCGTAAGATGCTTTTCTGTGACTGGTGAGTACTCAACCAAGTCATTCTGAGAATAGTGTATGCGGC
GACCGAGTTGCTCTTGCCCGGCGTCAATACGGGATAATACCGCGCCACATAGCAGAACTTTAAAAGTGCT
CATCATTGGAAAACGTTCTTCGGGGCGAAAACTCTCAAGGATCTTACCGCTGTTGAGATCCAGTTCGATG
TAACCCACTCGTGCACCCAACTGATCTTCAGCATCTTTTACTTTCACCAGCGTTTCTGGGTGAGCAAAAA
CAGGAAGGCAAAATGCCGCAAAAAAGGGAATAAGGGCGACACGGAAATGTTGAATACTCATACTCTTCCT
TTTTCAATATTATTGAAGCATTTATCAAGGTTATTGTCTCATGAGCGGATACATATTTGAATGTATTTAG
AAAAATAAACAAATAGGGGTTCCGCGCACGAATTGGCCAGCGCTGCATTACCCTGTTATCCCTAACCGGT
GCGTTTTTATGCTTGTAGTATTGTATAATGTTTTTAAGATCCGCTCTTCACGCGGAGTTCTGCAATTCAT
GTGATCTGCGCCTGGGAGCTCACGGGGACAGCCCCCCCCCAAAGCCCCCAGGGATGTAATTACGTCCCTC
CCCCGCTAGGGGGCAGCAGCGAGCCGCCCGGGGCTCCGCTCCGGTCCGGCGCTCCCCCCGCATCCCCGAG
CCGGCAGCGTGCGGGGACAGCCCGGGCACGGGGAAGGTGGCACGGGATCGCTTTCCTCTGAACGCTTCTC
GCTGCTCTTTGAGCCTGCAGACACCTGGGGGGATACGGGGAAAAAGCTAGGCTGAAAGAGGATCTTAGAA
TGACACGCGCCTGGGAGCTCACGGGGACAGCCCCCCCCCAAAGCCCCCAGGGATGTAATTACGTCCCTCC
CCCGCTAGGGGGCAGCAGCGAGCCGCCCGGGGCTCCGCTCCGGTCCGGCGCTCCCCCCGCATCCCCGAGC
CGGCAGCGTGCGGGGACAGCCCGGGCACGGGGAAGGTGGCACGGGATCGCTTTCCTCTGAACGCTTCTCG
CTGCTCTTTGAGCCTGCAGACACCTGGGGGGATACGGGGAAAAAGCTGGATCATAACTCGACGTGCATAC
TCGGAGTACTGTCCTCCGGCGATTAACGGAGTACTGTCCTCCGGCGATTAACGGAGTACTGTCCTCCGGC
GATTAACGGAGTACTGTCCTCCGGCGATTAACGGAGTTCTGTCCTCCGGGGCACCATATGCTCTAGAGGG
TATATAATGGGGGCCAAATGCTAGTCTACTACCAGAGCTCATCGCTAGCGCTACCGGTCAGGTGCCACCA
TGGTGAGCAAGGGCGAGGAGCTGTTCACCGGGGTGGTGCCCATCCTGGTCGAGCTGGACGGCGACGTAAA
CGGCCACAAGTTCAGCGTGTCCGGCGAGGGCGAGGGCGATGCCACCTACGGCAAGCTGACCCTGAAGTTC
ATCTGCACCACCGGCAAGCTGCCCGTGCCCTGGCCCACCCTCGTGACCACCTTCGGCTACGGCCTGCAGT
GCTTCGCCCGCTACCCCGACCACATGAAGCAGCACGACTTCTTCAAGTCCGCCATGCCCGAAGGCTACGT
CCAGGAGCGCACCATCTTCTTCAAGGACGACGGCAACTACAAGACCCGCGCCGAGGTGAAGTTCGAGGGC
GACACCCTGGTGAACCGCATCGAGCTGAAGGGCATCGACTTCAAGGAGGACGGCAACATCCTGGGGCACA
AGCTGGAGTACAACTACAACAGCCACAACGTCTATATCATGGCCGACAAGCAGAAGAACGGCATCAAGGT
GAACTTCAAGATCCGCCACAACATCGAGGACGGCAGCGTGCAGCTCGCCGACCACTACCAGCAGAACACC
CCCATCGGCGACGGCCCCGTGCTGCTGCCCGACAACCACTACCTGAGCTACCAGTCCAAGCTGAGCAAAG
ACCCCAACGAGAAGCGCGATCACATGGTCCTGCTGGAGTTCGTGACCGCCGCCGGGATCACTCTCGGCAT
GGACGAGCTGTACAAGTGAGCTTCCACTGGATTGTACAATTACCAACCAGACATGATAAGATACATTGAT
GAGTTTGGACAAACCACAACTAGAATGCAGTGAAAAAAATGCTTTATTTGTGAAATTTGTGATGCTATTG
CTTTATTTGTAACCATTATAAGCTGCAATAAACAAGTTAACAACAACAATTGCATTCATTTTATGTTTCA
GGTTCAGGGGGAGGTGTGGGAGGTTTTTT
Features (pLannotate 1.2.2; 10 found; start..end, strand, type, name):
    262..850     -  rep_origin     ori: high-copy-number ColE1/pMB1/pBR322/pUC origin of replication
   1021..1881    -  CDS            AmpR: β-lactamase; bla; confers resistance to ampicillin, carbenicillin, and related antibiotics
   1882..1986    -  promoter       AmpR promoter: bla
   2662..2678    +  protein_bind   5X UAS (fragment): five tandem copies of the "ScaI site" 17-mer CGGAGTACTGTCCTCCG, an upstream activating sequence (UAS) that efficiently binds yeast Gal4 (Webster et al., 1988; Pfeiffer et al., 2010) GAL4
   2687..2703    +  protein_bind   5X UAS (fragment): five tandem copies of the "ScaI site" 17-mer CGGAGTACTGTCCTCCG, an upstream activating sequence (UAS) that efficiently binds yeast Gal4 (Webster et al., 1988; Pfeiffer et al., 2010) GAL4
   2712..2728    +  protein_bind   5X UAS (fragment): five tandem copies of the "ScaI site" 17-mer CGGAGTACTGTCCTCCG, an upstream activating sequence (UAS) that efficiently binds yeast Gal4 (Webster et al., 1988; Pfeiffer et al., 2010) GAL4
   2737..2753    +  protein_bind   5X UAS (fragment): five tandem copies of the "ScaI site" 17-mer CGGAGTACTGTCCTCCG, an upstream activating sequence (UAS) that efficiently binds yeast Gal4 (Webster et al., 1988; Pfeiffer et al., 2010) GAL4
   2794..2810    +  promoter       minP (fragment): minimal TATA-box promoter with low basal activity
   2870..3586    +  CDS            mEYFP: mEYFP is a basic (constitutively fluorescent) yellow fluorescent protein published in 2002, derived from Aequorea victoria. It is reported to be a very rapidly-maturing monomer.
   3627..3748    -  polyA_signal   SV40 poly(A) signal: SV40 polyadenylation signal
