[The description below was written by a language model from this plasmid's Addgene catalogue record and pLannotate feature annotations shown in this document.]
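Description:
pEV749 is a small (about 3.8 kb) synthetic-biology plasmid assembled by Golden Gate cloning into a backbone recorded as S[1-2], and it carries a single inducible transcriptional unit that expresses a yellow fluorescent reporter. It is propagated in E. coli from a high-copy ColE1/pUC-type origin. Selection is with ampicillin through a β-lactamase gene driven by its native bla promoter. No mammalian selection marker, viral element or eukaryotic origin appears in the feature table, so it seems to be a plain transfection-type reporter plasmid, although the record does not state the intended host cell or delivery route.

The payload is described as [5xUAS]miniYB_TATA-EYFP. Tandem 17-mer Gal4 upstream activating sequences sit immediately upstream of a minimal TATA-box promoter, which the catalogue names miniYB and the automated annotation detects only as a short minP-like fragment. The annotation picks out four individual UAS repeats, whereas the catalogue name indicates five. The minimal promoter drives the EYFP coding sequence, which the annotation matches to the monomeric mEYFP variant derived from Aequorea victoria. An SV40 polyadenylation signal lies downstream and is annotated on the opposite strand.

A minimal promoter has low basal activity on its own, so fluorescence should appear only when a Gal4 DNA-binding-domain transactivator is supplied in trans and binds the UAS array. This makes the plasmid an output or readout module for genetic circuits. The associated work concerns customizable sensing of, and response to, endogenous gene expression without altering coding sequences, which fits its use as a fluorescent reporter of activator levels.
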