Addgene plasmid #246450: pEV749
Purpose: The plasmid comprises an indicible transcriptional unit encoding EYFP
Depositing lab: Ron Weiss. Depositing organization: Massachusetts Institute of Technology. Publication: Customizable gene sensing and response without altering endogenous coding sequences. Caliendo F, Vitu E, Wang J, Kuo SH, Sandt H, Enghuus CN, Tordoff J, Estrada N, Collins JJ, Weiss R. Nat Chem Biol. 2024 Sep 12. doi: 10.1038/s41589-024-01733-y. PubMed 39266721.
Backbone
  Vector backbone: S[1-2]
  Vector type: Synthetic Biology
Growth in bacteria
  Bacterial resistance: Ampicillin, 100 μg/mL
  Growth temperature: 37°C
  Growth strain: DH5alpha
  Copy number: High Copy
Gene/Insert
  Gene/Insert name: EYFP (alt name: [5xUAS]miniYB_TATA-EYFP)
  Species: Synthetic
  Promoter: miniYB
  Cloning method: Golden Gate
Terms and licenses: Academic/Nonprofit Terms; Industry Terms: Not Available to Industry
How to cite: pEV749 was a gift from Ron Weiss (Addgene plasmid # 246450 ; http://n2t.net/addgene:246450 ; RRID:Addgene_246450)
